>Addgene plasmid #198506 | Lenti-guide-puro mCsnk2b - 2 | addgene full sequence | sequence record 390771 | Addgene NGS Result
TAACAAATTGGCTGTGGTATATAAAATTATTCATAATGATAGTAGGAGGCTTGGTAGGTTTAAGAATAGT
TTTTGCTGTACTTTCTATAGTGAATAGAGTTAGGCAGGGATATTCACCATTATCGTTTCAGACCCACCTC
CCAACCCCGAGGGGACCCAGAGAGGGCCTATTTCCCATGATTCCTTCATATTTGCATATACGATACAAGG
CTGTTAGAGAGATAATTAGAATTAATTTGACTGTAAACACAAAGATATTAGTACAAAATACGTGACGTAG
AAAGTAATAATTTCTTGGGTAGTTTGCAGTTTTAAAATTATGTTTTAAAATGGACTATCATATGCTTACC
GTAACTTGAAAGTATTTCGATTTCTTGGCTTTATATATCTTGTGGAAAGGACGAAACACCGGGTGGATGA
AGACTACATCCGTTTTAGAGCTAGAAATAGCAAGTTAAAATAAGGCTAGTCCGTTATCAACTTGAAAAAG
TGGCACCGAGTCGGTGCTTTTTTAAGCTTGGCGTAACTAGATCTTGAGACAAATGGCAGTATTCATCCAC
AATTTTAAAAGAAAAGGGGGGATTGGGGGGTACAGTGCAGGGGAAAGAATAGTAGACATAATAGCAACAG
ACATACAAACTAAAGAATTACAAAAACAAATTACAAAAATTCAAAATTTTCGGGTTTATTACAGGGACAG
CAGAGATCCACTTTGGCGCCGGCTCGAGGGGGCCCGGGTGCAAAGATGGATAAAGTTTTAAACAGAGAGG
AATCTTTGCAGCTAATGGACCTTCTAGGTCTTGAAAGGAGTGGGAATTGGCTCCGGTGCCCGTCAGTGGG
CAGAGCGCACATCGCCCACAGTCCCCGAGAAGTTGGGGGGAGGGGTCGGCAATTGATCCGGTGCCTAGAG
AAGGTGGCGCGGGGTAAACTGGGAAAGTGATGTCGTGTACTGGCTCCGCCTTTTTCCCGAGGGTGGGGGA
GAACCGTATATAAGTGCAGTAGTCGCCGTGAACGTTCTTTTTCGCAACGGGTTTGCCGCCAGAACACAGG
TAAGTGCCGTGTGTGGTTCCCGCGGGCCTGGCCTCTTTACGGGTTATGGCCCTTGCGTGCCTTGAATTAC
TTCCACCTGGCTGCAGTACGTGATTCTTGATCCCGAGCTTCGGGTTGGAAGTGGGTGGGAGAGTTCGAGG
CCTTGCGCTTAAGGAGCCCCTTCGCCTCGTGCTTGAGTTGAGGCCTGGCCTGGGCGCTGGGGCCGCCGCG
TGCGAATCTGGTGGCACCTTCGCGCCTGTCTCGCTGCTTTCGATAAGTCTCTAGCCATTTAAAATTTTTG
ATGACCTGCTGCGACGCTTTTTTTCTGGCAAGATAGTCTTGTAAATGCGGGCCAAGATCTGCACACTGGT
ATTTCGGTTTTTGGGGCCGCGGGCGGCGACGGGGCCCGTGCGTCCCAGCGCACATGTTCGGCGAGGCGGG
GCCTGCGAGCGCGGCCACCGAGAATCGGACGGGGGTAGTCTCAAGCTGGCCGGCCTGCTCTGGTGCCTGG
CCTCGCGCCGCCGTGTATCGCCCCGCCCTGGGCGGCAAGGCTGGCCCGGTCGGCACCAGTTGCGTGAGCG
GAAAGATGGCCGCTTCCCGGCCCTGCTGCAGGGAGCTCAAAATGGAGGACGCGGCGCTCGGGAGAGCGGG
CGGGTGAGTCACCCACACAAAGGAAAAGGGCCTTTCCGTCCTCAGCCGTCGCTTCATGTGACTCCACGGA
GTACCGGGCGCCGTCCAGGCACCTCGATTAGTTCTCGAGCTTTTGGAGTACGTCGTCTTTAGGTTGGGGG
GAGGGGTTTTATGCGATGGAGTTTCCCCACACTGAGTGGGTGGAGACTGAAGTTAGGCCAGCTTGGCACT
TGATGTAATTCTCCTTGGAATTTGCCCTTTTTGAGTTTGGATCTTGGTTCATTCTCAAGCCTCAGACAGT
GGTTCAAAGTTTTTTTCTTCCATTTCAGGTGTCGTGACGTACGGCCACCATGACCGAGTACAAGCCCACG
GTGCGCCTCGCCACCCGCGACGACGTCCCCAGGGCCGTACGCACCCTCGCCGCCGCGTTCGCCGACTACC
CCGCCACGCGCCACACCGTCGATCCGGACCGCCACATCGAGCGGGTCACCGAGCTGCAAGAACTCTTCCT
CACGCGCGTCGGGCTCGACATCGGCAAGGTGTGGGTCGCGGACGACGGCGCCGCCGTGGCGGTCTGGACC
ACGCCGGAGAGCGTCGAAGCGGGGGCGGTGTTCGCCGAGATCGGCCCGCGCATGGCCGAGTTGAGCGGTT
CCCGGCTGGCCGCGCAGCAACAGATGGAAGGCCTCCTGGCGCCGCACCGGCCCAAGGAGCCCGCGTGGTT
CCTGGCCACCGTCGGAGTCTCGCCCGACCACCAGGGCAAGGGTCTGGGCAGCGCCGTCGTGCTCCCCGGA
GTGGAGGCGGCCGAGCGCGCCGGGGTGCCCGCCTTCCTGGAGACCTCCGCGCCCCGCAACCTCCCCTTCT
ACGAGCGGCTCGGCTTCACCGTCACCGCCGACGTCGAGGTGCCCGAAGGACCGCGCACCTGGTGCATGAC
CCGCAAGCCCGGTGCCTGAACGCGTTAAGTCGACAATCAACCTCTGGATTACAAAATTTGTGAAAGATTG
ACTGGTATTCTTAACTATGTTGCTCCTTTTACGCTATGTGGATACGCTGCTTTAATGCCTTTGTATCATG
CTATTGCTTCCCGTATGGCTTTCATTTTCTCCTCCTTGTATAAATCCTGGTTGCTGTCTCTTTATGAGGA
GTTGTGGCCCGTTGTCAGGCAACGTGGCGTGGTGTGCACTGTGTTTGCTGACGCAACCCCCACTGGTTGG
GGCATTGCCACCACCTGTCAGCTCCTTTCCGGGACTTTCGCTTTCCCCCTCCCTATTGCCACGGCGGAAC
TCATCGCCGCCTGCCTTGCCCGCTGCTGGACAGGGGCTCGGCTGTTGGGCACTGACAATTCCGTGGTGTT
GTCGGGGAAATCATCGTCCTTTCCTTGGCTGCTCGCCTGTGTTGCCACCTGGATTCTGCGCGGGACGTCC
TTCTGCTACGTCCCTTCGGCCCTCAATCCAGCGGACCTTCCTTCCCGCGGCCTGCTGCCGGCTCTGCGGC
CTCTTCCGCGTCTTCGCCTTCGCCCTCAGACGAGTCGGATCTCCCTTTGGGCCGCCTCCCCGCGTCGACT
TTAAGACCAATGACTTACAAGGCAGCTGTAGATCTTAGCCACTTTTTAAAAGAAAAGGGGGGACTGGAAG
GGCTAATTCACTCCCAACGAAGACAAGATCTGCTTTTTGCTTGTACTGGGTCTCTCTGGTTAGACCAGAT
CTGAGCCTGGGAGCTCTCTGGCTAACTAGGGAACCCACTGCTTAAGCCTCAATAAAGCTTGCCTTGAGTG
CTTCAAGTAGTGTGTGCCCGTCTGTTGTGTGACTCTGGTAACTAGAGATCCCTCAGACCCTTTTAGTCAG
TGTGGAAAATCTCTAGCAGTACGTATAGTAGTTCATGTCATCTTATTATTCAGTATTTATAACTTGCAAA
GAAATGAATATCAGAGAGTGAGAGGAACTTGTTTATTGCAGCTTATAATGGTTACAAATAAAGCAATAGC
ATCACAAATTTCACAAATAAAGCATTTTTTTCACTGCATTCTAGTTGTGGTTTGTCCAAACTCATCAATG
TATCTTATCATGTCTGGCTCTAGCTATCCCGCCCCTAACTCCGCCCATCCCGCCCCTAACTCCGCCCAGT
TCCGCCCATTCTCCGCCCCATGGCTGACTAATTTTTTTTATTTATGCAGAGGCCGAGGCCGCCTCGGCCT
CTGAGCTATTCCAGAAGTAGTGAGGAGGCTTTTTTGGAGGCCTAGGGACGTACCCAATTCGCCCTATAGT
GAGTCGTATTACGCGCGCTCACTGGCCGTCGTTTTACAACGTCGTGACTGGGAAAACCCTGGCGTTACCC
AACTTAATCGCCTTGCAGCACATCCCCCTTTCGCCAGCTGGCGTAATAGCGAAGAGGCCCGCACCGATCG
CCCTTCCCAACAGTTGCGCAGCCTGAATGGCGAATGGG
[124 nt withheld, positions 4099-4222]
C
[91 nt withheld, positions 4224-4314]
A
[49 nt withheld, positions 4316-4364]
CCTTTGACGTTGGAGTCCACGTTCTTT
[37 nt withheld, positions 4392-4428]
ACCCTATCTCGGTCTATTCTTTTGATTTATAAGGGATTTTGCCGATTTCGGCCTATTGGTTAAAAAATGA
GCTGATTTAACAAAAATTTAACGCGAATTTTAACAAAATATTAACGCTTACAATTTAGGTGGCACTTTTC
GGGGAAATGTGCGCGGAACCCCTATTTGTTTATTTTTCTAAATACATTCAAATATGTATCCGCTCATGAG
ACAATAACCCTGATAAATGCTTCAATAATATTGAAAAAGGAAGAGTATGAGTATTCAACATTTCCGTGTC
GCCCTTATTCCCTTTTTTGCGGCATTTTGCCTTCCTGTTTTTGCTCACCCAGAAACGCTGGTGAAAGTAA
AAGATGCTGAAGATCAGTTGGGTGCACGAGTGGGTTACATCGAACTGGATCTCAACAGCGGTAAGATCCT
TGAGAGTTTTCGCCCCGAAGAACGTTTTCCAATGATGAGCACTTTTAAAGTTCTGCTATGTGGCGCGGTA
TTATCCCGTATTGACGCCGGGCAAGAGCAACTCGGTCGCCGCATACACTATTCTCAGAATGACTTGGTTG
AGTACTCACCAGTCACAGAAAAGCATCTTACGGATGGCATGACAGTAAGAGAATTATGCAGTGCTGCCAT
AACCATGAGTGATAACACTGCGGCCAACTTACTTCTGACAACGATCGGAGGACCGAAGGAGCTAACCGCT
TTTTTGCACAACATGGGGGATCATGTAACTCGCCTTGATCGTTGGGAACCGGAGCTGAATGAAGCCATAC
CAAACGACGAGCGTGACACCACGATGCCTGTAGCAATGGCAACAACGTTGCGCAAACTATTAACTGGCGA
ACTACTTACTCTAGCTTCCCGGCAACAATTAATAGACTGGATGGAGGCGGATAAAGTTGCAGGACCACTT
CTGCGCTCGGCCCTTCCGGCTGGCTGGTTTATTGCTGATAAATCTGGAGCCGGTGAGCGTGGGTCTCGCG
GTATCATTGCAGCACTGGGGCCAGATGGTAAGCCCTCCCGTATCGTAGTTATCTACACGACGGGGAGTCA
GGCAACTATGGATGAACGAAATAGACAGATCGCTGAGATAGGTGCCTCACTGATTAAGCATTGGTAACTG
TCAGACCAAGTTTACTCATATATACTTTAGATTGATTTAAAACTTCATTTTTAATTTAAAAGGATCTAGG
TGAAGATCCTTTTTGATAATCTCATGACCAAAATCCCTTAACGTGAGTTTTCGTTCCACTGAGCGTCAGA
CCCCGTAGAAAAGATCAAAGGATCTTCTTGAGATCCTTTTTTTCTGCGCGTAATCTGCTGCTTGCAAACA
AAAAAACCACCGCTACCAGCGGTGGTTTGTTTGCCGGATCAAGAGCTACCAACTCTTTTTCCGAAGGTAA
CTGGCTTCAGCAGAGCGCAGATACCAAATACTGTTCTTCTAGTGTAGCCGTAGTTAGGCCACCACTTCAA
GAACTCTGTAGCACCGCCTACATACCTCGCTCTGCTAATCCTGTTACCAGTGGCTGCTGCCAGTGGCGAT
AAGTCGTGTCTTACCGGGTTGGACTCAAGACGATAGTTACCGGATAAGGCGCAGCGGTCGGGCTGAACGG
GGGGTTCGTGCACACAGCCCAGCTTGGAGCGAACGACCTACACCGAACTGAGATACCTACAGCGTGAGCT
ATGAGAAAGCGCCACGCTTCCCGAAGGGAGAAAGGCGGACAGGTATCCGGTAAGCGGCAGGGTCGGAACA
GGAGAGCGCACGAGGGAGCTTCCAGGGGGAAACGCCTGGTATCTTTATAGTCCTGTCGGGTTTCGCCACC
TCTGACTTGAGCGTCGATTTTTGTGATGCTCGTCAGGGGGGCGGAGCCTATGGAAAAACGCCAGCAACGC
GGCCTTTTTACGGTTCCTGGCCTTTTGCTGGCCTTTTGCTCACATGTTCTTTCCTGCGTTATCCCCTGAT
TCTGTGGATAACCGTATTACCGCCTTTGAGTGAGCTGATACCGCTCGCCGCAGCCGAACGACCGAGCGCA
GCGAGTCAGTGAGCGAGGAAGCGGAAGAGCGCCCAATACGCAAACCGCCTCTCCCCGCGCGTTGGCCGAT
TCATTAATGCAGCTGGCACGACAGGTTTCCCGACTGGAAAGCGGGCAGTGAGCGCAACGCAATTAATGTG
AGTTAGCTCACTCATTAGGCACCCCAGGCTTTACACTTTATGCTTCCGGCTCGTATGTTGTGTGGAATTG
TGAGCGGATAACAATTTCACACAGGAAACAGCTATGACCATGATTACGCCAAGCGCGCAATTAACCCTCA
CTAAAGGGAACAAAAGCTGGAGCTGCAAGCTTAATGTAGTCTTATGCAATACTCTTGTAGTCTTGCAACA
TGGTAACGATGAGTTAGCAACATGCCTTACAAGGAGAGAAAAAGCACCGTGCATGCCGATTGGTGGAAGT
AAGGTGGTACGATCGTGCCTTATTAGGAAGGCAACAGACGGGTCTGACATGGATTGGACGAACCACTGAA
TTGCCGCATTGCAGAGATATTGTATTTAAGTGCCTAGCTCGATACATAAACGGGTCTCTCTGGTTAGACC
AGATCTGAGCCTGGGAGCTCTCTGGCTAACTAGGGAACCCACTGCTTAAGCCTCAATAAAGCTTGCCTTG
AGTGCTTCAAGTAGTGTGTGCCCGTCTGTTGTGTGACTCTGGTAACTAGAGATCCCTCAGACCCTTTTAG
TCAGTGTGGAAAATCTCTAGCAGTGGCGCCCGAACAGGGACTTGAAAGCGAAAGGGAAACCAGAGGAGCT
CTCTCGACGCAGGACTCGGCTTGCTGAAGCGCGCACGGCAAGAGGCGAGGGGCGGCGACTGGTGAGTACG
CCAAAAATTTTGACTAGCGGAGGCTAGAAGGAGAGAGATGGGTGCGAGAGCGTCAGTATTAAGCGGGGGA
GAATTAGATCGCGATGGGAAAAAATTCGGTTAAGGCCAGGGGGAAAGAAAAAATATAAATTAAAACATAT
AGTATGGGCAAGCAGGGAGCTAGAACGATTCGCAGTTAATCCTGGCCTGTTAGAAACATCAGAAGGCTGT
AGACAAATACTGGGACAGCTACAACCATCCCTTCAGACAGGATCAGAAGAACTTAGATCATTATATAATA
CAGTAGCAACCCTCTATTGTGTGCATCAAAGGATAGAGATAAAAGACACCAAGGAAGCTTTAGACAAGAT
AGAGGAAGAGCAAAACAAAAGTAAGACCACCGCACAGCAAGCGGCCGCTGATCTTCAGACCTGGAGGAGG
AGATATGAGGGACAATTGGAGAAGTGAATTATATAAATATAAAGTAGTAAAAATTGAACCATTAGGAGTA
GCACCCACCAAGGCAAAGAGAAGAGTGGTGCAGAGAGAAAAAAGAGCAGTGGGAATAGGAGCTTTGTTCC
TTGGGTTCTTGGGAGCAGCAGGAAGCACTATGGGCGCAGCGTCAATGACGCTGACGGTACAGGCCAGACA
ATTATTGTCTGGTATAGTGCAGCAGCAGAACAATTTGCTGAGGGCTATTGAGGCGCAACAGCATCTGTTG
CAACTCACAGTCTGGGGCATCAAGCAGCTCCAGGCAAGAATCCTGGCTGTGGAAAGATACCTAAAGGATC
AACAGCTCCTGGGGATTTGGGGTTGCTCTGGAAAACTCATTTGCACCACTGCTGTGCCTTGGAATGCTAG
TTGGAGTAATAAATCTCTGGAACAGATTTGGAATCACACGACCTGGATGGAGTGGGACAGAGAAATTAAC
AATTACACAAGCTTAATACACTCCTTAATTGAAGAATCGCAAAACCAGCAAGAAAAGAATGAACAAGAAT
TATTGGAATTAGATAAATGGGCAAGTTTGTGGAATTGGTTTAACA
Features (pLannotate 1.2.2; 29 found; start..end, strand, type, name):
      3..158     +  CDS            env (fragment): ENV_HV1H2 - Experimental evidence at protein level: Swiss-Prot protein existence level 1. [Transmembrane protein gp41]: Acts as a class I viral fusion protein. Under the current model, the protein has at least 3 conformational states: pre-fusion native state, pre-hairpin intermediate state, and post-fusion hairpin state. During fusion of viral and target intracellular membranes, the coiled coil regions (heptad repeats) assume a trimer-of-hairpins structure, positioning the fusion peptide in close proximity to the C-terminal region of the ectodomain. The formation of this structure appears to d
    162..402     +  promoter       U6 promoter: RNA polymerase III promoter for human U6 snRNA
    432..507     +  misc_RNA       gRNA scaffold: guide RNA scaffold for the Streptococcus pyogenes CRISPR/Cas9 system
    563..680     +  misc_feature   cPPT/CTS: central polypurine tract and central termination sequence of HIV-1
    746..812     +  CDS            small t antigen (fragment): SV40 (simian virus 40) small t antigen
    838..1049    +  promoter       EF-1α core promoter: core promoter for human elongation factor EF-1α
   1050..1988    +  intron         EF-1α intron A: intron upstream of the start codon of human EF-1α
   2010..2609    +  CDS            PuroR (fragment): puromycin N-acetyltransferase; pac from Streptomyces; confers resistance to puromycin
   2625..3213    +  misc_feature   WPRE: woodchuck hepatitis virus posttranscriptional regulatory element
   3264..3283    +  misc_feature   cPPT/CTS (fragment): central polypurine tract and central termination sequence of HIV-1
   3285..3518    +  LTR            3' LTR (ΔU3): self-inactivating 3' long terminal repeat (LTR) from HIV-1
   3596..3717    +  polyA_signal   SV40 poly(A) signal: SV40 polyadenylation signal
   3757..3892    +  rep_origin     SV40 ori: SV40 origin of replication
   3913..3931    -  promoter       T7 promoter: promoter for bacteriophage T7 RNA polymerase
   3939..4094    +  CDS            lacZα (fragment): LacZα fragment of β-galactosidase; lacZ fragment
   4099..4527    +  rep_origin     f1 ori (sequence partly withheld): f1 bacteriophage origin of replication; arrow indicates direction of (+) strand synthesis
   4580..4684    +  promoter       AmpR promoter: bla
   4685..5545    +  CDS            AmpR: β-lactamase; bla; confers resistance to ampicillin, carbenicillin, and related antibiotics
   5716..6304    +  rep_origin     ori: high-copy-number ColE1/pMB1/pBR322/pUC origin of replication
   6487..6579    +  CDS            lacI (fragment): lac repressor; lacI; The lac repressor binds to the lac operator to inhibit transcription in E. coli. This inhibition can be relieved by adding lactose or isopropyl-β-D-thiogalactopyranoside (IPTG).
   6592..6613    +  protein_bind   CAP binding site: CAP binding activates transcription in the presence of cAMP. E. coli catabolite activator protein
   6628..6658    +  promoter       lac promoter: promoter for the E. coli lac operon
   6666..6682    +  protein_bind   lac operator: The lac repressor binds to the lac operator to inhibit transcription in E. coli. This inhibition can be relieved by adding lactose or isopropyl-β-D-thiogalactopyranoside (IPTG). lac repressor encoded by lacI
   6727..6745    +  promoter       T3 promoter: promoter for bacteriophage T3 RNA polymerase
   6773..6999    +  promoter       RSV promoter: Rous sarcoma virus enhancer/promoter
   7000..7180    +  LTR            5' LTR (truncated): truncated 5' long terminal repeat (LTR) from HIV-1
   7227..7352    +  misc_feature   HIV-1 Ψ: packaging signal of human immunodeficiency virus type 1
   7336..7699    +  CDS            HIV-1 gag (fragment): gag protein from human immunodeficiency virus 1; gag
   7845..8078    +  misc_feature   RRE: The Rev response element (RRE) of HIV-1 allows for Rev-dependent mRNA export from the nucleus to the cytoplasm.
