[The description below was written by a language model from this plasmid's Addgene catalogue record and pLannotate feature annotations shown in this document.]
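Description:
Lenti-guide-puro mCsnk2b - 2 is a lentiviral mammalian expression plasmid of 8,323 nt, built on the lenti-guide puro backbone, that delivers a single CRISPR guide RNA against mouse Csnk2b, the gene for the casein kinase II beta subunit. It is propagated in E. coli as a high-copy plasmid through a ColE1/pUC-type origin with ampicillin selection (AmpR), and it also carries an f1 origin and remnants of a lac/lacZα cloning region flanked by T3 and T7 promoters. The record notes a recombination-tolerant growth strain, as is usual for LTR-containing vectors.

The viral portion has a third-generation, self-inactivating layout. An RSV promoter drives a truncated HIV-1 5' LTR, followed by the Ψ packaging signal with adjoining gag sequence, the Rev response element, a cPPT/CTS, and a ΔU3 3' LTR with a downstream SV40 polyadenylation signal and SV40 origin. Two expression units sit between the LTRs. A human U6 RNA polymerase III promoter transcribes the 20-nt Csnk2b spacer fused to the Streptococcus pyogenes Cas9 gRNA scaffold. An EF-1α core promoter with its intron A drives puromycin N-acetyltransferase, and a WPRE follows to enhance transcript expression.

No Cas9 coding sequence is annotated, so the nuclease must be supplied separately, for example by a Cas9-expressing cell line. The stated purpose is stable lentiviral expression of this second Csnk2b guide, with puromycin used to select transduced cells. The plasmid was deposited in connection with a genome-wide screen for regulators of the Parkinson's disease-linked kinase LRRK2. The restriction sites used for cloning the spacer are not recorded.
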