Addgene plasmid #198506: Lenti-guide-puro mCsnk2b - 2
Purpose: lentiviral stable expression of mCsnk2b gRNA 2
Depositing lab: Suzanne Pfeffer. Depositing organization: Stanford University. Publication: Genome-wide screen reveals Rab12 GTPase as a critical activator of Parkinson's disease-linked LRRK2 kinase. Dhekne HS, Tonelli F, Yeshaw WM, Chiang CY, Limouse C, Jaimon E, Purlyte E, Alessi DR, Pfeffer SR. Elife. 2023 Oct 24;12:e87098. doi: 10.7554/eLife.87098. PubMed 37874635.
Backbone
  Vector backbone: lenti-guide puro
  Vector type: Mammalian Expression, Lentiviral
  Selectable markers: Puromycin
Growth in bacteria
  Bacterial resistance: Ampicillin, 100 μg/mL
  Growth temperature: 37°C
  Growth strain: NEB Stable
  Copy number: High Copy
Gene/Insert
  Gene/Insert name: mCsnk2b
  gRNA/shRNA sequence: GGTGGATGAAGACTACATCC
  Species: M. musculus (mouse)
  Insert size (bp): 20
  Entrez Gene: Csnk2b (a.k.a. CK II beta)
  Promoter: U6
  Cloning method: Restriction Enzyme; 5′ cloning site Unknown (unknown if destroyed); 3′ cloning site Unknown (unknown if destroyed)
  Sequencing primers: 5′ gcctatttcccatgattccttc
Terms and licenses: Academic/Nonprofit Terms; Industry Terms: Not Available to Industry
Depositor comments: Please visit https://www.biorxiv.org/content/10.1101/2023.02.17.529028v1 for bioRxiv preprint.
How to cite: Lenti-guide-puro mCsnk2b - 2 was a gift from Suzanne Pfeffer (Addgene plasmid # 198506 ; http://n2t.net/addgene:198506 ; RRID:Addgene_198506)
